Addgene plasmid #35058: IFI16-(192-393)-HinA-E381A
Depositing lab: Cheryl Arrowsmith. Depositing organization: University Health Network. Publication: Interferon-inducible protein 16: insight into the interaction with tumor suppressor p53. Liao JC, Lam R, Brazda V, Duan S, Ravichandran M, Ma J, Xiao T, Tempel W, Zuo X, Wang YX, Chirgadze NY, Arrowsmith CH. Structure. 2011 Mar 9;19(3):418-29. 10.1016/j.str.2010.12.015 PubMed 21397192.
Backbone
  Vector backbone: pET15b
  Backbone manufacturer: Novagen
  Backbone size w/o insert (bp): 5700
Growth in bacteria
  Bacterial resistance: Ampicillin, 100 μg/mL
  Growth temperature: 37°C
  Growth strain: DH5alpha
  Growth instructions: induce culture at OD600=0.8 with 1mM IPTG, 15oC overnight
  Copy number: High Copy
Gene/Insert
  Gene/Insert name: IFI16-(192-393)-HinA
  Species: H. sapiens (human)
  Insert size (bp): 603
  Mutation: Contains HinA domain: aa 192-393; E381A mutation
  Entrez Gene: IFI16 (a.k.a. IFNGIP1, PYHIN2)
  Promoter: T7
  Tag / fusion protein: His (N terminal on backbone)
  Cloning method: Restriction Enzyme; 5′ cloning site NdeI (not destroyed); 3′ cloning site BamHI (not destroyed)
  Sequencing primers: 5′ T7; 3′ T7-term
Terms and licenses: Academic/Nonprofit Terms; Industry Terms: Not Available to Industry
Depositor comments: Growth conditions for protein production: BL21DE3-Codon-plus-RIL
How to cite: IFI16-(192-393)-HinA-E381A was a gift from Cheryl Arrowsmith (Addgene plasmid # 35058 ; http://n2t.net/addgene:35058 ; RRID:Addgene_35058)
