[The description below was written by a language model from this plasmid's Addgene catalogue record.]
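Description:
IFI16-(192-393)-HinA-E381A is a bacterial protein-expression plasmid built on the Novagen pET15b backbone (about 5.7 kb without insert). It is selected with ampicillin and recorded as high copy. Cloning strains such as DH5alpha are used for propagation, while the depositor notes indicate that protein production is carried out in a BL21(DE3) codon-plus RIL strain. That host supplies T7 RNA polymerase under IPTG control, along with extra tRNAs for codons that are rare in E. coli.

The insert is a 603 bp fragment of human IFI16 (interferon-inducible protein 16, also known as IFNGIP1 or PYHIN2) encoding residues 192-393, which comprise the HinA domain, and it carries an E381A point substitution. It was cloned between the NdeI and BamHI sites, both of which are retained. This places the coding sequence downstream of the T7 promoter and in frame with the backbone-encoded N-terminal His tag, which allows the recombinant domain to be purified by immobilised metal affinity chromatography. The use of T7 and T7-terminator sequencing primers is consistent with the standard pET expression cassette flanking the insert.

The associated publication concerns structural analysis of IFI16 and its interaction with the tumour suppressor p53, so the construct is suited to producing the isolated mutant HinA domain for structural, biophysical or binding studies, probably in comparison with wild-type protein. The record does not state the specific rationale for the E381A change, and no feature table is provided, so finer backbone details cannot be confirmed here.
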