>Addgene plasmid #35058 | IFI16-(192-393)-HinA-E381A | addgene partial sequence | sequence record 45472 | T7 5'-TAATACGACTCACTATAGGG-3'
TGAATATTTTGTTTACTTTAAGAAGGAGATATACCATGGGCAGCAGCCATCATCATCATCATCACAGCAG
CGGCCTGGTGCCGCGCGGCAGCCATATGCAGGTAACTCCCAGAAGAAATGTTCTCCAAAAACGCCCAGTG
ATAGTGAAGGTACTGAGTACAACAAAGCCATTTGAATATGAGACCCCAGAAATGGAGAAAAAAATAATGT
TTCATGCTACAGTGGCTACACAGACACAGTTCTTCCATGTGAAGGTTTTAAACACCAGCTTGAAGGAGAA
ATTCAATGGAAAGAAAATCATCATCATATCAGATTATTTGGAATATGATAGTCTCCTAGAGGTCAATGAA
GAATCTACTGTATCTGAAGCTGGTCCTAACCAAACGTTTGAGGTTCCAAATAAAATCATCAACAGAGCAA
AGGAAACTCTGAAGATTGATATTCTTCACAAACAAGCTTCAGGAAATATTGTATATGGGGTATTTATGCT
ACATAAGAAAACAGTAAATCAGAAGACCACAATCTACGAAATTCAGGATGATAGAGGAAAAATGGATGTA
GTGGGGACAGGACAATGTCACAATATCCCCTGTGAAGAAGGAGATAAGCTCCAACTTTTCTGCTTTCGAC
TTAGAAAAAAGAACCAGATGTCAAAACTGATTTCAGCAATGCATAGTTTTATCCAGATAAAGAAAAAAAC
AAACTAGGGATCCGGCTGCTAACAAAGCCCGAAAGGAAGCTGAGTTGGCTGCTGCCACCGCTGAGCAATA
ACTAGCATAACCCCTTGGGGCCTCTAAACGGGTCTTGAGGGGTTTTTTGCTGAAAGGAGGAACTATATCC
GGATATCCCGCAAGAGGCCCGGCAGTACCGGCATAACCAAGCCTATGCCTACAGCATCCAGGGTGACTGT
GCCGAGG
